>Addgene plasmid #55655 | KRAS2B | depositor partial sequence | sequence record 86171 | KRAS2B
ATGACTGAGTATAAACTTGTGGTGGTTGGAGCTGGTGGCGTAGGCAAGAGCGCCTTGACGATACAGCTAA
TTCAGAATCACTTTGTGGATGAGTATGACCCTACGATAGAGGACTCCTACAGGAAACAAGTAGTAATTGA
TGGAGAAACCTGTCTCTTGGATATTCTCGACACAGCAGGTCAAGAGGAGTACAGTGCAATGAGGGACCAG
TACATGAGAACTGGGGAGGGCTTTCTTTGTGTATTTGCCATAAATAATACTAAATCATTTGAAGATATTC
ACCATTATAGAGAACAAATTAAAAGAGTAAAGGACTCTGAAGATGTGCCTATGGTCCTGGTAGGGAATAA
GTGTGATTTGCCTTCTAGAACAGTAGACACGAAACAGGCTCAGGAGTTAGCAAGGAGTTACGGGATTCCG
TTCATTGAGACCTCAGCAAAGACAAGACAGGGTGTTGACGATGCCTTCTATACATTAGTCCGAGAAATTC
GAAAACATAAAGAAAAGATGAGCAAAGATGGGAAGAAGAAGAAGAAGAAGTCAAGGACAAGGTGTACAGT
TATGTGA
