>Addgene plasmid #55655 | KRAS2B | depositor partial sequence | sequence record 86172 | pGEX2T backbone
ACGTTATCGACTGCACGGTGCACCAATGCTTCTGGCGTCAGGCAGCCATCGGAAGCTGTGGTATGGCTGT
GCAGGTCGTAAATCACTGCATAATTCGTGTCGCTCAAGGCGCACTCCCGTTCTGGATAATGTTTTTTGCG
CCGACATCATAACGGTTCTGGCAAATATTCTGAAATGAGCTGTTGACAATTAATCATCGGCTCGTATAAT
GTGTGGAATTGTGAGCGGATAACAATTTCACACAGGAAACAGTATTCATGTCCCCTATACTAGGTTATTG
GAAAATTAAGGGCCTTGTGCAACCCACTCGACTTCTTTTGGAATATCTTGAAGAAAAATATGAAGAGCAT
TTGTATGAGCGCGATGAAGGTGATAAATGGCGAAACAAAAAGTTTGAATTGGGTTTGGAGTTTCCCAATC
TTCCTTATTATATTGATGGTGATGTTAAATTAACACAGTCTATGGCCATCATACGTTATATAGCTGACAA
GCACAACATGTTGGGTGGTTGTCCAAAAGAGCGTGCAGAGATTTCAATGCTTGAAGGAGCGGTTTTGGAT
ATTAGATACGGTGTTTCGAGAATTGCATATAGTAAAGACTTTGAAACTCTCAAAGTTGATTTTCTTAGCA
AGCTACCTGAAATGCTGAAAATGTTCGAAGATCGTTTATGTCATAAAACATATTTAAATGGTGATCATGT
AACCCATCCTGACTTCATGTTGTATGACGCTCTTGATGTTGTTTTATACATGGACCCAATGTGCCTGGAT
GCGTTCCCAAAATTAGTTTGTTTTAAAAAACGTATTGAAGCTATCCCACAAATTGATAAGTACTTGAAAT
CCAGCAAGTATATAGCATGGCCTTTGCAGGGCTGGCAAGCCACGTTTGGTGGTGGCGACCATCCTCCAAA
ATCGGATCTGGTTCCGCGTGGATCCCCGGGAATTCATCGTGACTGACTGACGATCTGCCTCGCGCGTTTC
GGTGATGACGGTGAAAACCTCTGACACATGCAGCTCCCGGAGACGGTCACAGCTTGTCTGTAAGCGGATG
CCGGGAGCAGACAAGCCCGTCAGGGCGCGTCAGCGGGTGTTGGCGGGTGTCGGGGCGCAGCCATGACCCA
GTCACGTAGCGATAGCGGAGTGTATAATTCTTGAAGACGAAAGGGCCTCGTGATACGCCTATTTTTATAG
GTTAATGTCATGATAATAATGGTTTCTTAGACGTCAGGTGGCACTTTTCGGGGAAATGTGCGCGGAACCC
CTATTTGTTTATTTTTCTAAATACATTCAAATATGTATCCGCTCATGAGACAATAACCCTGATAAATGCT
TCAATAATATTGAAAAAGGAAGAGTATGAGTATTCAACATTTCCGTGTCGCCCTTATTCCCTTTTTTGCG
GCATTTTGCCTTCCTGTTTTTGCTCACCCAGAAACGCTGGTGAAAGTAAAAGATGCTGAAGATCAGTTGG
GTGCACGAGTGGGTTACATCGAACTGGATCTCAACAGCGGTAAGATCCTTGAGAGTTTTCGCCCCGAAGA
ACGTTTTCCAATGATGAGCACTTTTAAAGTTCTGCTATGTGGCGCGGTATTATCCCGTGTTGACGCCGGG
CAAGAGCAACTCGGTCGCCGCATACACTATTCTCAGAATGACTTGGTTGAGTACTCACCAGTCACAGAAA
AGCATCTTACGGATGGCATGACAGTAAGAGAATTATGCAGTGCTGCCATAACCATGAGTGATAACACTGC
GGCCAACTTACTTCTGACAACGATCGGAGGACCGAAGGAGCTAACCGCTTTTTTGCACAACATGGGGGAT
CATGTAACTCGCCTTGATCGTTGGGAACCGGAGCTGAATGAAGCCATACCAAACGACGAGCGTGACACCA
CGATGCCTGCAGCAATGGCAACAACGTTGCGCAAACTATTAACTGGCGAACTACTTACTCTAGCTTCCCG
GCAACAATTAATAGACTGGATGGAGGCGGATAAAGTTGCAGGACCACTTCTGCGCTCGGCCCTTCCGGCT
GGCTGGTTTATTGCTGATAAATCTGGAGCCGGTGAGCGTGGGTCTCGCGGTATCATTGCAGCACTGGGGC
CAGATGGTAAGCCCTCCCGTATCGTAGTTATCTACACGACGGGGAGTCAGGCAACTATGGATGAACGAAA
TAGACAGATCGCTGAGATAGGTGCCTCACTGATTAAGCATTGGTAACTGTCAGACCAAGTTTACTCATAT
ATACTTTAGATTGATTTAAAACTTCATTTTTAATTTAAAAGGATCTAGGTGAAGATCCTTTTTGATAATC
TCATGACCAAAATCCCTTAACGTGAGTTTTCGTTCCACTGAGCGTCAGACCCCGTAGAAAAGATCAAAGG
ATCTTCTTGAGATCCTTTTTTTCTGCGCGTAATCTGCTGCTTGCAAACAAAAAAACCACCGCTACCAGCG
GTGGTTTGTTTGCCGGATCAAGAGCTACCAACTCTTTTTCCGAAGGTAACTGGCTTCAGCAGAGCGCAGA
TACCAAATACTGTCCTTCTAGTGTAGCCGTAGTTAGGCCACCACTTCAAGAACTCTGTAGCACCGCCTAC
ATACCTCGCTCTGCTAATCCTGTTACCAGTGGCTGCTGCCAGTGGCGATAAGTCGTGTCTTACCGGGTTG
GACTCAAGACGATAGTTACCGGATAAGGCGCAGCGGTCGGGCTGAACGGGGGGTTCGTGCACACAGCCCA
GCTTGGAGCGAACGACCTACACCGAACTGAGATACCTACAGCGTGAGCTATGAGAAAGCGCCACGCTTCC
CGAAGGGAGAAAGGCGGACAGGTATCCGGTAAGCGGCAGGGTCGGAACAGGAGAGCGCACGAGGGAGCTT
CCAGGGGGAAACGCCTGGTATCTTTATAGTCCTGTCGGGTTTCGCCACCTCTGACTTGAGCGTCGATTTT
TGTGATGCTCGTCAGGGGGGCGGAGCCTATGGAAAAACGCCAGCAACGCGGCCTTTTTACGGTTCCTGGC
CTTTTGCTGGCCTTTTGCTCACATGTTCTTTCCTGCGTTATCCCCTGATTCTGTGGATAACCGTATTACC
GCCTTTGAGTGAGCTGATACCGCTCGCCGCAGCCGAACGACCGAGCGCAGCGAGTCAGTGAGCGAGGAAG
CGGAAGAGCGCCTGATGCGGTATTTTCTCCTTACGCATCTGTGCGGTATTTCACACCGCATAAATTCCGA
CACCATCGAATGGTGCAAAACCTTTCGCGGTATGGCATGATAGCGCCCGGAAGAGAGTCAATTCAGGGTG
GTGAATGTGAAACCAGTAACGTTATACGATGTCGCAGAGTATGCCGGTGTCTCTTATCAGACCGTTTCCC
GCGTGGTGAACCAGGCCAGCCACGTTTCTGCGAAAACGCGGGAAAAAGTGGAAGCGGCGATGGCGGAGCT
GAATTACATTCCCAACCGCGTGGCACAACAACTGGCGGGCAAACAGTCGTTGCTGATTGGCGTTGCCACC
TCCAGTCTGGCCCTGCACGCGCCGTCGCAAATTGTCGCGGCGATTAAATCTCGCGCCGATCAACTGGGTG
CCAGCGTGGTGGTGTCGATGGTAGAACGAAGCGGCGTCGAAGCCTGTAAAGCGGCGGTGCACAATCTTCT
CGCGCAACGCGTCAGTGGGCTGATCATTAACTATCCGCTGGATGACCAGGATGCCATTGCTGTGGAAGCT
GCCTGCACTAATGTTCCGGCGTTATTTCTTGATGTCTCTGACCAGACACCCATCAACAGTATTATTTTCT
CCCATGAAGACGGTACGCGACTGGGCGTGGAGCATCTGGTCGCATTGGGTCACCAGCAAATCGCGCTGTT
AGCGGGCCCATTAAGTTCTGTCTCGGCGCGTCTGCGTCTGGCTGGCTGGCATAAATATCTCACTCGCAAT
CAAATTCAGCCGATAGCGGAACGGGAAGGCGACTGGAGTGCCATGTCCGGTTTTCAACAAACCATGCAAA
TGCTGAATGAGGGCATCGTTCCCACTGCGATGCTGGTTGCCAACGATCAGATGGCGCTGGGCGCAATGCG
CGCCATTACCGAGTCCGGGCTGCGCGTTGGTGCGGATATCTCGGTAGTGGGATACGACGATACCGAAGAC
AGCTCATGTTATATCCCGCCGTTAACCACCATCAAACAGGATTTTCGCCTGCTGGGGCAAACCAGCGTGG
ACCGCTTGCTGCAACTCTCTCAGGGCCAGGCGGTGAAGGGCAATCAGCTGTTGCCCGTCTCACTGGTGAA
AAGAAAAACCACCCTGGCGCCCAATACGCAAACCGCCTCTCCCCGCGCGTTGGCCGATTCATTAATGCAG
CTGGCACGACAGGTTTCCCGACTGGAAAGCGGGCAGTGAGCGCAACGCAATTAATGTGAGTTAGCTCACT
CATTAGGCACCCCAGGCTTTACACTTTATGCTTCCGGCTCGTATGTTGTGTGGAATTGTGAGCGGATAAC
AATTTCACACAGGAAACAGCTATGACCATGATTACGGATTCACTGGCCGTCGTTTTACAACGTCGTGACT
GGGAAAACCCTGGCGTTACCCAACTTAATCGCCTTGCAGCACATCCCCCTTTCGCCAGCTGGCGTAATAG
CGAAGAGGCCCGCACCGATCGCCCTTCCCAACAGTTGCGCAGCCTGAATGGCGAATGGCGCTTTGCCTGG
TTTCCGGCACCAGAAGCGGTGCCGGAAAGCTGGCTGGAGTGCGATCTTCCTGAGGCCGATACTGTCGTCG
TCCCCTCAAACTGGCAGATGCACGGTTACGATGCGCCCATCTACACCAACGTAACCTATCCCATTACGGT
CAATCCGCCGTTTGTTCCCACGGAGAATCCGACGGGTTGTTACTCGCTCACATTTAATGTTGATGAAAGC
TGGCTACAGGAAGGCCAGACGCGAATTATTTTTGATGGCGTTGGAATT
