>Addgene plasmid #55655 | KRAS2B | addgene partial sequence | sequence record 90490 | pGEX5 5'-GGGCTGGCAAGCCACGTTTGGTG-3'
AATCGGATCTGGTTCCGCGTGGATCCACTGAGTATAAACTTGTGGTGGTTGGAGCTGGTGGCGTAGGCAA
GAGCGCCTTGACGATACAGCTAATTCAGAATCACTTTGTGGATGAGTACGACCCTACGATAGAGGACTCC
TACAGGAAACAAGTAGTAATTGATGGAGAAACCTGTCTCTTGGATATTCTCGACACAGCAGGTCAAGAGG
AGTACAGTGCAATGAGGGACCAGTACATGAGAACTGGGGAGGGCTTTCTTTGTGTATTTGCCATAAATAA
TACTAAATCATTTGAAGATATTCACCATTATAGAGAACAAATTAAAAGAGTAAAGGACTCTGAAGATGTG
CCTATGGTCCTGGTAGGGAATAAGTGTGATTTGCCTTCTAGAACAGTAGACACGAAACAGGCTCAGGAGT
TAGCAAGGAGTTACGGGATTCCGTTCATTGAGACCTCAGCAAAGACAAGACAGGGTGTTGACGATGCCTT
CTATACATTAGTCCGAGAAATTCGAAAACATAAAGAAAAGATGAGCAAAGATGGGAAGAAGAAGAAGAAG
AAGTCAAGGACAAGGTGTACAGTTATGTGAGAATTCATCGTGACTGACTGACGATCTGCCTCGCGCGTTT
CGGTGATGACGGTGAAAACCTCTGACACATGCAGCTCCCGGAGACGGTCACAGCTTGTCTGTAAGCGGAT
GCCGGGAGCAGACAAGCCCGTCAGGGCGCGTCAGCGGGTGTTGGCGGGTGTCGGGGCGCAGCCATGACCC
AGTCACGTAGCGATAGCGGAGTGTATAATTCTTGAAGACGAAAGGGCCTCGTGATACGCCTATTTTTATA
GGTTAATGTCATGATAATAATGGTTTCTTAGACGTCAGGTGGCACTTTTCGGGGAAATGTGCGCGGAACC
CCTATTTGTTTATTTTTCTAAATACATTCAAATATGTATCCGCTCATGAGACAATAACCCTGATAAATGC
TTCAATAATATTGAAAAAGGAAGAGTATGAGTATTC
