>Addgene plasmid #55655 | KRAS2B | addgene partial sequence | sequence record 90491 | pGEX3 5'-CCGGGAGCTGCATGTGTCAGAGG-3'
AACGCGCGAGGCAGATCGGTCAGTCAGTCACGATGAATTCTCACATAACTGTACACCTTGTCCTTGACTT
CTTCTTCTTCTTCTTCCCATCTTTGCTCATCTTTTCTTTATGTTTTCGAATTTCTCGGACTAATGTATAG
AAGGCATCGTCAACACCCTGTCTTGTCTTTGCTGAGGTCTCAATGAACGGAATCCCGTAACTCCTTGCTA
ACTCCTGAGCCTGTTTCGTGTCTACTGTTCTAGAAGGCAAATCACACTTATTCCCTACCAGGACCATAGG
CACATCTTCAGAGTCCTTTACTCTTTTAATTTGTTCTCTATAATGGTGAATATCTTCAAATGATTTAGTA
TTATTTATGGCAAATACACAAAGAAAGCCCTCCCCAGTTCTCATGTACTGGTCCCTCATTGCACTGTACT
CCTCTTGACCTGCTGTGTCGAGAATATCCAAGAGACAGGTTTCTCCATCAATTACTACTTGTTTCCTGTA
GGAGTCCTCTATCGTAGGGTCGTACTCATCCACAAAGTGATTCTGAATTAGCTGTATCGTCAAGGCGCTC
TTGCCTACGCCACCAGCTCCAACCACCACAAGTTTATACTCAGTGGATCCACGCGGAACCAGATCCGATT
TTGGAGGATGGTCGCCACCACCAAACGTGGCTTGCCAGCCCTGCAAAGGCCATGCTATATACTTGCTGGA
TTTCAAGTACTTATCAATTTGTGGGATAGCTTCAATACGTTTTTTAAAACAAACTAATTTTGGGAACGCA
TCCAGGCACATTGGGTCCATGTATAAAACAACATCAAGAGCGTCATACAACATGAAGTCAGGATGGGTTA
CATGATCACCATTTAAATATGTTTTATGACATAAACGATCTTCGAACATTTTCAGCATTTCAGGTAGCTT
GCTA
