[The description below was written by a language model from this plasmid's Addgene catalogue record.]
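Description:
KRAS2B is a bacterial expression plasmid built on the commercial pGEX2T backbone (about 4.9 kb without insert) and carrying the mouse Kras coding sequence for the K-Ras 2B (p21B) isoform. It is maintained in E. coli as a high-copy plasmid under ampicillin selection, and the listed growth strain is a BL21 derivative supplemented with rare-codon tRNAs, which suits protein production rather than simple propagation. The insert was placed between the BamHI and EcoRI sites of the polylinker, and both sites remain intact, so the fragment can be excised or exchanged.

The record lists the promoter as lac. pGEX vectors in general drive expression from an IPTG-inducible lac-type hybrid (tac) promoter kept under control by a plasmid-borne lacI repressor gene, and they fuse the cloned open reading frame to the C-terminus of glutathione S-transferase, with a thrombin cleavage site between GST and the insert in the 2T version. The catalogue entry does not explicitly list a tag. However, the backbone and the BamHI/EcoRI cloning position are consistent with a GST–K-Ras fusion that could be purified on glutathione resin and optionally released by thrombin. No feature table was supplied, so these elements are inferred from the named backbone rather than confirmed from an annotation.

The stated purpose is simply expression of mouse KRAS2B. The associated work concerns direct regulation of phosphoinositide 3-kinase isoforms by RAS and RHO family GTPases, so recombinant K-Ras from this plasmid would plausibly serve in in vitro binding or activation assays. The record does not spell out the specific application, and no mutations in the insert are noted.
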