Addgene plasmid #55655: KRAS2B
Purpose: expression of mouse KRAS2B
Depositing lab: Julian Downward. Depositing organization: Cancer Research UK. Publication: RAS and RHO families of GTPases directly regulate distinct phosphoinositide 3-kinase isoforms. Fritsch R, de Krijger I, Fritsch K, George R, Reason B, Kumar MS, Diefenbacher M, Stamp G, Downward J. Cell. 2013 May 23;153(5):1050-63. doi: 10.1016/j.cell.2013.04.031. PubMed 23706742.
Backbone
  Vector backbone: pGEX2T
  Backbone manufacturer: GE Healthcare Life Sciences
  Backbone size w/o insert (bp): 4948
  Vector type: Bacterial Expression
Growth in bacteria
  Bacterial resistance: Ampicillin, 100 μg/mL
  Growth temperature: 37°C
  Growth strain: BL21 codon plus ril de3
  Copy number: High Copy
Gene/Insert
  Gene/Insert name: KRAS2B
  Species: M. musculus (mouse)
  Entrez Gene: Kras (a.k.a. K-Ras, K-Ras 2, K-ras, Ki-ras, Kras-2, Kras2, c-K-ras, c-Ki-ras, p21B, ras)
  Promoter: lac
  Cloning method: Restriction Enzyme; 5′ cloning site BamHI (not destroyed); 3′ cloning site EcoRI (not destroyed)
  Sequencing primers: 5′ lac promoter; 3′ GST-R
Terms and licenses: Academic/Nonprofit Terms; Industry Terms: Not Available to Industry
How to cite: KRAS2B was a gift from Julian Downward (Addgene plasmid # 55655 ; http://n2t.net/addgene:55655 ; RRID:Addgene_55655)
